>Addgene plasmid #105448 | pAAV-hSyn-DIO-ChrimsonR-mRuby2-ST | addgene full sequence | sequence record 448714 | Addgene NGS Result
GGCCTTTTGCTCACATGTTCTTTCCTGCGTTATCCCCTGATTCTGTGGATAACCGTATTACCGCCTTTGA
GTGAGCTGATACCGCTCGCCGCAGCCGAACGACCGAGCGCAGCGAGTCAGTGAGCGAGGAAGCGGAAGAG
CGCCCAATACGCAAACCGCCTCTCCCCGCGCGTTGGCCGATTCATTAATGCAGCTGCGCGCTCGCTCGCT
CACTGAGGCCGCCCGGGCAAAGCCCGGGCGTCGGGCGACCTTTGGTCGCCCGGCCTCAGTGAGCGAGCGA
GCGCGCAGAGAGGGAGTGGCCAACTCCATCACTAGGGGTTCCTTGTAGTTAATGATTAACCCGCCATGCT
ACTTATCTACGTAGCCATGCTCTAGGAAGATCCTTATCGATTTTACCACATTTGTAGAGGTTTTACTTGC
TTTAAAAAACCTCCCACATCTCCCCCTGAACCTGAAACATAAAATGAATGCAATTGTTGTTGTTAACTTG
TTTATTGCAGCTTATAATGGTTACAAATAAAGCAATAGCATCACAAATTTCACAAATAAAGCATTTTTTT
CACTGCATTCTAGTTGTGGTTTGTCCAAACTCATCAATGTATCTTATCATGTCTGCTCGAAGCGGCCGCC
CGGGTCGAGGTCGACGGTATCGATGCGGGGAGGCGGCCCAAAGGGAGATCCGACTCGTCTGAGGGCGAAG
GCGAAGACGCGGAAGAGGCCGCAGAGCCGGCAGCAGGCCGCGGGAAGGAAGGTCCGCTGGATTGAGGGCC
GAAGGGACGTAGCAGAAGGACGTCCCGCGCAGAATCCAGGTGGCAACACAGGCGAGCAGCCAAGGAAAGG
ACGATGATTTCCCCGACAACACCACGGAATTGTCAGTGCCCAACAGCCGAGCCCCTGTCCAGCAGCGGGC
AAGGCAGGCGGCGATGAGTTCCGCCGTGGCAATAGGGAGGGGGAAAGCGAAAGTCCCGGAAAGGAGCTGA
CAGGTGGTGGCAATGCCCCAACCAGTGGGGGTTGCGTCAGCAAACACAGTGCACACCACGCCACGTTGCC
TGACAACGGGCCACAACTCCTCATAAAGAGACAGCAACCAGGATTTATACAAGGAGGAGAAAATGAAAGC
CATACGGGAAGCAATAGCATGATACAAAGGCATTAAAGCAGCGTATCCACATAGCGTAAAAGGAGCAACA
TAGTTAAGAATACCAGTCAATCTTTCACAAATTTTGTAATCCAGAGGTTGATTATCGATAAGCTTGATAT
CGAATTCATAACTTCGTATAGCATACATTATACGAAGTTATTCTTTGCACCATTCTAAAGAATAACAGTG
ATAATTTCTGGGTTAAGGCAAATAACTTCGTATAGGATACTTTATACGAAGTTATGCTAGCACCATGGCT
GAGCTGATCAGCAGCGCCACCAGATCTCTGTTTGCCGCCGGAGGCATCAACCCTTGGCCTAACCCCTACC
ACCACGAGGACATGGGCTGTGGAGGAATGACACCTACAGGCGAGTGCTTCAGCACCGAGTGGTGGTGTGA
CCCTTCTTACGGACTGAGCGACGCCGGATACGGATATTGCTTCGTGGAGGCCACAGGCGGCTACCTGGTC
GTGGGAGTGGAGAAGAAGCAGGCTTGGCTGCACAGCAGAGGCACACCAGGAGAAAAGATCGGCGCCCAGG
TCTGCCAGTGGATTGCTTTCAGCATCGCCATCGCCCTGCTGACATTCTACGGCTTCAGCGCCTGGAAGGC
CACTTGCGGTTGGGAGGAGGTCTACGTCTGTTGCGTCGAGGTGCTGTTCGTGACCCTGGAGATCTTCAAG
GAGTTCAGCAGCCCCGCCACAGTGTACCTGTCTACCGGCAACCACGCCTATTGCCTGCGCTACTTCGAGT
GGCTGCTGTCTTGCCCCGTGATCCTGATCAGACTGAGCAACCTGAGCGGCCTGAAGAACGACTACAGCAA
GCGGACCATGGGCCTGATCGTGTCTTGCGTGGGAATGATCGTGTTCGGCATGGCCGCAGGACTGGCTACC
GATTGGCTCAAGTGGCTGCTGTATATCGTGTCTTGCATCTACGGCGGCTACATGTACTTCCAGGCCGCCA
AGTGCTACGTGGAAGCCAACCACAGCGTGCCTAAAGGCCATTGCCGCATGGTCGTGAAGCTGATGGCCTA
CGCTTACTTCGCCTCTTGGGGCAGCTACCCAATCCTCTGGGCAGTGGGACCAGAAGGACTGCTGAAGCTG
AGCCCTTACGCCAACAGCATCGGCCACAGCATCTGCGACATCATCGCCAAGGAGTTTTGGACCTTCCTGG
CCCACCACCTGAGGATCAAGATCCACGAGCACATCCTGATCCACGGCGACATCCGGAAGACCACCAAGAT
GGAGATCGGAGGCGAGGAGGTGGAAGTGGAAGAGTTCGTGGAGGAGGAGGACGAGGACACAGTGGCGGCA
CCGGTAATGGTGTCTAAGGGCGAAGAGCTGATCAAGGAAAATATGCGTATGAAGGTGGTCATGGAAGGTT
CGGTCAACGGCCACCAATTCAAATGCACAGGTGAAGGAGAAGGCAATCCGTACATGGGAACTCAAACCAT
GAGGATCAAAGTCATCGAGGGAGGACCCCTGCCATTTGCCTTTGACATTCTTGCCACGTCGTTCATGTAT
GGCAGCCGTACTTTTATCAAGTACCCGAAAGGCATTCCTGATTTCTTTAAACAGTCCTTTCCTGAGGGTT
TTACTTGGGAAAGAGTTACGAGATACGAAGATGGTGGAGTCGTCACCGTCATGCAGGACACCAGCCTTGA
GGATGGCTGTCTCGTTTACCACGTCCAAGTCAGAGGGGTAAACTTTCCCTCCAATGGTCCCGTGATGCAG
AAGAAGACCAAGGGTTGGGAGCCTAATACAGAGATGATGTATCCAGCAGATGGTGGTCTGAGGGGATACA
CTCATATGGCACTGAAAGTTGATGGTGGTGGCCATCTGTCTTGCTCTTTCGTAACAACTTACAGGTCAAA
AAAGACCGTCGGGAACATCAAGATGCCCGGTATCCATGCCGTTGATCACCGCCTGGAAAGGTTAGAGGAA
AGTGACAATGAAATGTTCGTAGTACAACGCGAACACGCAGTTGCCAAGTTCGCCGGGCTTGGTGGTGGGA
TGGACGAGCTGTACAAGGCCCTAGAGCAGTCCCAGCCCATCCTCAACACCAAGGAGATGGCCCCGCAGAG
CAAGCCTCCAGAGGAGCTGGAGATGAGCAGCATGCCCAGCCCCGTGGCCCCTCTGCCCGCACGCACGGAG
GGCGTCATCGACATGCGGAGCATGTCCAGCATTGACAGCTTCATCAGCTGTGCCACGGACTTCCCTGAAG
CCACCAGATTCTAAGGCGCGCCATAACTTCGTATAATGTATGCTATACGAAGTTATTAAGAGGTTTCATA
TTGCTAATAGCAGCTACAATCCAGCTACCATTCTGCATAACTTCGTATAAAGTATCCTATACGAAGTTAT
TCCGGAGTCGACTCTAGAGGATCCTTGCTATCAGCTTGAATTCGACTGCGCTCTCAGGCACGACACGACT
CCTCCGCTGCCCACCGCAGACTGAGGCAGCGCTGAGTCGCCGGCGCCGCAGCGCAGATGGTCGCGCCCGT
GCCCCCCTATCTCGCGCCTCGCGTGGTGCGGTCCGGCTGGGCCGGCGGCGGCGCGGACGCGACCAAGGTG
GCCGGGAAGGGGAGTTTGCGGGGGACCGGCGAGTGACGTCAGCGCGCCTTCAGTGCTGAGGCGGCGGTGG
CGCGCGCCGCCAGGCGGGGGCGAAGGCACTGTCCGCGGTGCTGAAGCTGGCAGTGCGCACGCGCCTCGCC
GCATCCTGTTTCCCCTCCCCCTCTCTGATAGGGGATGCGCAATTTGGGGAATGGGGGTTGGGTGCTTGTC
CAGTGGGTCGGGGTCGGTCGTCAGGTAGGCACCCCCACCCCGCCTCATCCTGGTCCTAAAACCCACTTGC
ACTCATACGCAGGGCCCTCTGCAGAGATCTTCCTAGAGCATGGCTACGTAGATAAGTAGCATGGCGGGTT
AATCATTAACTACAAGGAACCCCTAGTGATGGAGTTGGCCACTCCCTCTCTGCGCGCTCGCTCGCTCACT
GAGGCCGGGCGACCAAAGGTCGCCCGACGCCCGGGCTTTGCCCGGGCGGCCTCAGTGAGCGAGCGAGCGC
GCAGCTGGCGTAATAGCGAAGAGGCCCGCACCGATCGCCCTTCCCAACAGTTGCGCAGCCTGAATGGCGA
ATGGG
[124 nt withheld, positions 4276-4399]
C
[91 nt withheld, positions 4401-4491]
A
[49 nt withheld, positions 4493-4541]
CCTTTGACGTTGGAGTCCACGTTCTTT
[37 nt withheld, positions 4569-4605]
ACCCTATCTCGGTCTATTCTTTTGATTTATAAGGGATTTTGCCGATTTCGGCCTATTGGTTAAAAAATGA
GCTGATTTAACAAAAATTTAACGCGAATTTTAACAAAATATTAACGCTTACAATTTAGGTGGCACTTTTC
GGGGAAATGTGCGCGGAACCCCTATTTGTTTATTTTTCTAAATACATTCAAATATGTATCCGCTCATGAG
ACAATAACCCTGATAAATGCTTCAATAATATTGAAAAAGGAAGAGTATGAGTATTCAACATTTCCGTGTC
GCCCTTATTCCCTTTTTTGCGGCATTTTGCCTTCCTGTTTTTGCTCACCCAGAAACGCTGGTGAAAGTAA
AAGATGCTGAAGATCAGTTGGGTGCACGAGTGGGTTACATCGAACTGGATCTCAACAGCGGTAAGATCCT
TGAGAGTTTTCGCCCCGAAGAACGTTTTCCAATGATGAGCACTTTTAAAGTTCTGCTATGTGGCGCGGTA
TTATCCCGTATTGACGCCGGGCAAGAGCAACTCGGTCGCCGCATACACTATTCTCAGAATGACTTGGTTG
AGTACTCACCAGTCACAGAAAAGCATCTTACGGATGGCATGACAGTAAGAGAATTATGCAGTGCTGCCAT
AACCATGAGTGATAACACTGCGGCCAACTTACTTCTGACAACGATCGGAGGACCGAAGGAGCTAACCGCT
TTTTTGCACAACATGGGGGATCATGTAACTCGCCTTGATCGTTGGGAACCGGAGCTGAATGAAGCCATAC
CAAACGACGAGCGTGACACCACGATGCCTGTAGCAATGGCAACAACGTTGCGCAAACTATTAACTGGCGA
ACTACTTACTCTAGCTTCCCGGCAACAATTAATAGACTGGATGGAGGCGGATAAAGTTGCAGGACCACTT
CTGCGCTCGGCCCTTCCGGCTGGCTGGTTTATTGCTGATAAATCTGGAGCCGGTGAGCGTGGGTCTCGCG
GTATCATTGCAGCACTGGGGCCAGATGGTAAGCCCTCCCGTATCGTAGTTATCTACACGACGGGGAGTCA
GGCAACTATGGATGAACGAAATAGACAGATCGCTGAGATAGGTGCCTCACTGATTAAGCATTGGTAACTG
TCAGACCAAGTTTACTCATATATACTTTAGATTGATTTAAAACTTCATTTTTAATTTAAAAGGATCTAGG
TGAAGATCCTTTTTGATAATCTCATGACCAAAATCCCTTAACGTGAGTTTTCGTTCCACTGAGCGTCAGA
CCCCGTAGAAAAGATCAAAGGATCTTCTTGAGATCCTTTTTTTCTGCGCGTAATCTGCTGCTTGCAAACA
AAAAAACCACCGCTACCAGCGGTGGTTTGTTTGCCGGATCAAGAGCTACCAACTCTTTTTCCGAAGGTAA
CTGGCTTCAGCAGAGCGCAGATACCAAATACTGTTCTTCTAGTGTAGCCGTAGTTAGGCCACCACTTCAA
GAACTCTGTAGCACCGCCTACATACCTCGCTCTGCTAATCCTGTTACCAGTGGCTGCTGCCAGTGGCGAT
AAGTCGTGTCTTACCGGGTTGGACTCAAGACGATAGTTACCGGATAAGGCGCAGCGGTCGGGCTGAACGG
GGGGTTCGTGCACACAGCCCAGCTTGGAGCGAACGACCTACACCGAACTGAGATACCTACAGCGTGAGCT
ATGAGAAAGCGCCACGCTTCCCGAAGGGAGAAAGGCGGACAGGTATCCGGTAAGCGGCAGGGTCGGAACA
GGAGAGCGCACGAGGGAGCTTCCAGGGGGAAACGCCTGGTATCTTTATAGTCCTGTCGGGTTTCGCCACC
TCTGACTTGAGCGTCGATTTTTGTGATGCTCGTCAGGGGGGCGGAGCCTATGGAAAAACGCCAGCAACGC
GGCCTTTTTACGGTTCCTGGCCTTTTGCT
Features (pLannotate 1.2.2; 25 found; start..end, strand, type, name):
      5..138     +  rep_origin     RSF ori (fragment): Plasmids containing the RSF 1030 origin of replication can be propagated in E. coli cells that contain additional plasmids with compatible origins.
    140..196     +  CDS            lacI (fragment): lac repressor; lacI; The lac repressor binds to the lac operator to inhibit transcription in E. coli. This inhibition can be relieved by adding lactose or isopropyl-β-D-thiogalactopyranoside (IPTG).
    190..323     -  repeat_region  AAV2 ITR: inverted terminal repeat of adeno-associated virus serotype 2 inverted
    394..462     +  CDS            large T antigen (fragment): large T antigen from SV40 (simian virus 40)
    485..606     +  polyA_signal   SV40 poly(A) signal: SV40 polyadenylation signal
    635..654     -  misc_feature   MCS (fragment): pBluescript multiple cloning site
    655..1243    -  misc_feature   WPRE: woodchuck hepatitis virus posttranscriptional regulatory element
   1243..1267    -  misc_feature   MCS (fragment): pBluescript multiple cloning site
   1268..1301    +  protein_bind   loxP: Cre-mediated recombination occurs in the 8-bp core sequence (GCATACAT). Cre recombinase
   1302..1351    +  intron         β-globin intron (fragment): internally truncated intron from human β-globin
   1352..1385    +  protein_bind   lox2272: Cre-mediated recombination occurs in the 8-bp core sequence (GGATACTT). lox2272 sites are compatible with each other, but incompatible with loxP or loxN sites (Lee and Saito, 1988). Cre recombinase
   1395..2444    +  CDS            ChrimsonR: red light-drivable channelrhodopsin from Chlamydomonas noctigama (Klapoetke et al., 2014) K176R mutant with accelerated closing kinetics
   2457..3167    +  CDS            mRuby2: mRuby2 is a basic (constitutively fluorescent) red fluorescent protein published in 2012, derived from Entacmaea quadricolor. It has moderate acid sensitivity.
   3150..3371    +  CDS            Kcnb1 (fragment): KCNB1_RAT - Experimental evidence at protein level: Swiss-Prot protein existence level 1. Voltage-gated potassium channel that mediates transmembrane potassium transport in excitable membranes, primarily in the brain, but also in the pancreas and cardiovascular system. Contributes to the regulation of the action potential (AP) repolarization, duration and frequency of repetitive AP firing in neurons, muscle cells and endocrine cells and plays a role in homeostatic attenuation of electrical excitability throughout the brain (PubMed:10024359, PubMed:10618149, PubMed:12451110, PubMed:17379638, Pu
   3383..3416    -  protein_bind   loxP: Cre-mediated recombination occurs in the 8-bp core sequence (GCATACAT). Cre recombinase
   3417..3466    +  intron         β-globin intron (fragment): internally truncated intron from human β-globin
   3467..3500    -  protein_bind   lox2272: Cre-mediated recombination occurs in the 8-bp core sequence (GGATACTT). lox2272 sites are compatible with each other, but incompatible with loxP or loxN sites (Lee and Saito, 1988). Cre recombinase
   3507..3524    -  misc_feature   MCS (fragment): pUC18/19 multiple cloning site
   3546..3993    -  promoter       hSyn promoter: human synapsin I promoter; confers neuron-specific expression (Kügler et al., 2003)
   4075..4207    +  repeat_region  AAV2 ITR (fragment): inverted terminal repeat of adeno-associated virus serotype 2 inverted
   4202..4271    +  CDS            lacZα (fragment): LacZα fragment of β-galactosidase; lacZ fragment
   4276..4704    +  rep_origin     f1 ori (sequence partly withheld): f1 bacteriophage origin of replication; arrow indicates direction of (+) strand synthesis
   4757..4861    +  promoter       AmpR promoter: bla
   4862..5722    +  CDS            AmpR: β-lactamase; bla; confers resistance to ampicillin, carbenicillin, and related antibiotics
   5893..6481    +  rep_origin     ori: high-copy-number ColE1/pMB1/pBR322/pUC origin of replication
