>Addgene plasmid #105448 | pAAV-hSyn-DIO-ChrimsonR-mRuby2-ST Sequencing Result | analyzer sequence | sequence record 203789
AAGGGCGATCGGTGCGGGCCTCTTCGCTATTACGCCAGCTGCGCGCTCGCTCGCTCACTGAGGCCGCCCG
GGCAAAGCCCGGGCGTCGGGCGACCTTTGGTCGCCCGGCCTCAGTGAGCGAGCGAGCGCGCAGAGAGGGA
GTGGCCAACTCCATCACTAGGGGTTCCTTGTAGTTAATGATTAACCCGCCATGCTACTTATCTACGTAGC
CATGCTCTAGGAAGATCTCTGCAGAGGGCCCTGCGTATGAGTGCAAGTGGGTTTTAGGACCAGGATGAGG
CGGGGTGGGGGTGCCTACCTGACGACCGACCCCGACCCACTGGACAAGCACCCAACCCCCATTCCCCAAA
TTGCGCATCCCCTATCAGAGAGGGGGAGGGGAAACAGGATGCGGCGAGGCGCGTGCGCACTGCCAGCTTC
AGCACCGCGGACAGTGCCTTCGCCCCCGCCTGGCGGCGCGCGCCACCGCCGCCTCAGCACTGAAGGCGCG
CTGACGTCACTCGCCGGTCCCCCGCAAACTCCCCTTCCCGGCCACCTTGGTCGCGTCCGCGCCGCCGCCG
GCCCAGCCGGACCGCACCACGCGAGGCGCGAGATAGGGGGGCACGGGCGCGACCATCTGCGCTGCGGCGC
CGGCGACTCAGCGCTGCCTCAGTCTGCGGTGGGCAGCGGAGGAGTCGTGTCGTGCCTGAGAGCGCAGTCG
AATTCAAGCTGATAGCAAGGATCCTCTAGAGTCGACTCCGGAATAACTTCGTATAGGATACTTTATACGA
AGTTATGCAGAATGGTAGCTGGATTGTAGCTGCTATTAGCAATATGAAACCTCTTAATAACTTCGTATAG
CATACATTATACGAAGTTATGGCGCGCCTTAGAATCTGGTGGCTTCAGGGAAGTCCGTGGCACAGCTGAT
GAAGCTGTCAATGCTGGACATGCTCCGCATGTCGATGACGCCCTCCGTGCGTGCGGGCAGAGGGGCCACG
GGGCTGGGCATGCTGCTCATCTCCAGCTCCTCTGGAGGCTTGCTCTGCGGGGCCATCTCCTTGGTGTTGA
GGATGGGCTGGGACTGCTCTAGGGCCTTGTACAGCTCGTCCATCCCACCACCAAGCCCGGCGAACTTGGC
AACTGCGTGTTCGCGTTGTACTACGAACATTTCATTGTCACTTTCCTCTAACCTTTCCAGGCGGTGATCA
ACGGCATGGATACCGGGCATCTTGATGTTCCCGACGGTCTTTTTTGACCTGTAAGTTGTTACGAAAGAGC
AAGACAGATGGCCACCACCATCAACTTTCAGTGCCATATGAGTGTATCCCCTCAGACCACCATCTGCTGG
ATACATCATCTCTGTATTAGGCTCCCAACCCTTGGTCTTCTTCTGCATCACGGGACCATTGGAGGGAAAG
TTTACCCCTCTGACTTGGACGTGGTAAACGAGACAGCCATCCTCAAGGCTGGTGTCCTGCATGACGGTGA
CGACTCCACCATCTTCGTATCTCGTAACTCTTTCCCAAGTAAAACCCTCAGGAAAGGACTGTTTAAAGAA
ATCAGGAATGCCTTTCGGGTACTTGATAAAAGTACGGCTGCCATACATGAACGACGTGGCAAGAATGTCA
AAGGCAAATGGCAGGGGTCCTCCCTCGATGACTTTGATCCTCATGGTTTGAGTTCCCATGTACGGATTGC
CTTCTCCTTCACCTGTGCATTTGAATTGGTGGCCGTTGACCGAACCTTCCATGACCACCTTCATACGCAT
ATTTTCCTTGATCAGCTCTTCGCCCTTAGACACCATTACCGGTGCCGCCACTGTGTCCTCGTCCTCCTCC
TCCACGAACTCTTCCACTTCCACCTCCTCGCCTCCGATCTCCATCTTGGTGGTCTTCCGGATGTCGCCGT
GGATCAGGATGTGCTCGTGGATCTTGATCCTCAGGTGGTGGGCCAGGAAGGTCCAAAACTCCTTGGCGAT
GATGTCGCAGATGCTGTGGCCGATGCTGTTGGCGTAAGGGCTCAGCTTCAGCAGTCCTTCTGGTCCCACT
GCCCAGAGGATTGGGTAGCTGCCCCAAGAGGCGAAGTAAGCGTAGGCCATCAGCTTCACGACCATGCGGC
AATGGCCTTTAGGCACGCTGTGGTTGGCTTCCACGTAGCACTTGGCGGCCTGGAAGTACATGTAGCCGCC
GTAGATGCAAGACACGATATACAGCAGCCACTTGAGCCAATCGGTAGCCAGTCCTGCGGCCATGCCGAAC
ACGATCATTCCCACGCAAGACACGATCAGGCCCATGGTCCGCTTGCTGTAGTCGTTCTTCAGGCCGCTCA
GGTTGCTCAGTCTGATCAGGATCACGGGGCAAGACAGCAGCCACTCGAAGTAGCGCAGGCAATAGGCGTG
GTTGCCGGTAGACAGGTACACTGTGGCGGGGCTGCTGAACTCCTTGAAGATCTCCAGGGTCACGAACAGC
ACCTCGACGCAACAGACGTAGACCTCCTCCCAACCGCAAGTGGCCTTCCAGGCGCTGAAGCCGTAGAATG
TCAGCAGGGCGATGGCGATGCTGAAAGCAATCCACTGGCAGACCTGGGCGCCGATCTTTTCTCCTGGTGT
GCCTCTGCTGTGCAGCCAAGCCTGCTTCTTCTCCACTCCCACGACCAGGTAGCCGCCTGTGGCCTCCACG
AAGCAATATCCGTATCCGGCGTCGCTCAGTCCGTAAGAAGGGTCACACCACCACTCGGTGCTGAAGCACT
CGCCTGTAGGTGTCATTCCTCCACAGCCCATGTCCTCGTGGTGGTAGGGGTTAGGCCAAGGGTTGATGCC
TCCGGCGGCAAACAGAGATCTGGTGGCGCTGCTGATCAGCTCAGCCATGGTGCTAGCATAACTTCGTATA
AAGTATCCTATACGAAGTTATTTGCCTTAACCCAGAAATTATCACTGTTATTCTTTAGAATGGTGCAAAG
AATAACTTCGTATAATGTATGCTATACGAAGTTATGAATTCGATATCAAGCTTATCGATAATCAACCTCT
GGATTACAAAATTTGTGAAAGATTGACTGGTATTCTTAACTATGTTGCTCCTTTTACGCTATGTGGATAC
GCTGCTTTAATGCCTTTGTATCATGCTATTGCTTCCCGTATGGCTTTCATTTTCTCCTCCTTGTATAAAT
CCTGGTTGCTGTCTCTTTATGAGGAGTTGTGGCCCGTTGTCAGGCAACGTGGCGTGGTGTGCACTGTGTT
TGCTGACGCAACCCCCACTGGTTGGGGCATTGCCACCACCTGTCAGCTCCTTTCCGGGACTTTCGCTTTC
CCCCTCCCTATTGCCACGGCGGAACTCATCGCCGCCTGCCTTGCCCGCTGCTGGACAGGGGCTCGGCTGT
TGGGCACTGACAATTCCGTGGTGTTGTCGGGGAAATCATCGTCCTTTCCTTGGCTGCTCGCCTGTGTTGC
CACCTGGATTCTGCGCGGGACGTCCTTCTGCTACGTCCCTTCGGCCCTCAATCCAGCGGACCTTCCTTCC
CGCGGCCTGCTGCCGGCTCTGCGGCCTCTTCCGCGTCTTCGCCTTCGCCCTCAGACGAGTCGGATCTCCC
TTTGGGCCGCCTCCCCGCATCGATACCGTCGACCTCGACCCGGGCGGCCGCTTCGAGCAGACATGATAAG
ATACATTGATGAGTTTGGACAAACCACAACTAGAATGCAGTGAAAAAAATGCTTTATTTGTGAAATTTGT
GATGCTATTGCTTTATTTGTAACCATTATAAGCTGCAATAAACAAGTTAACAACAACAATTGCATTCATT
TTATGTTTCAGGTTCAGGGGGAGATGTGGGAGGTTTTTTAAAGCAAGTAAAACCTCTACAAATGTGGTAA
AATCGATAAGGATCTTCCTAGAGCATGGCTACGTAGATAAGTAGCATGGCGGGTTAATCATTAACTACAA
GGAACCCCTAGTGATGGAGTTGGCCACTCCCTCTCTGCGCGCTCGCTCGCTCACTGAGGCCGGGCGACCA
AAGGTCGCCCGACGCCCGGGCTTTGCCCGGGCGGCCTCAGTGAGCGAGCGAGCGCGCAGCTGGCGTAATA
GCGAAGAGGCCCGCACCGATCGCCCTTCCCAACAGTTGCGCAGCCTGAATGGCGAATGGG
[66 nt withheld, positions 4121-4186]
Y
[57 nt withheld, positions 4188-4244]
C
[91 nt withheld, positions 4246-4336]
AGGGTGATGGCTGTCCATTAATTGCGTTGCGCTCACTGCCCGCTTTCCAGTCGGGAAACCTGTCGTGCCA
GCTGCATTAATGAATCGGCCAACGCGCGGGGAGAGGCGGTTTGCGTATTGGGCGCTCTTCCGCTTCCTCG
CTCACTGACTCGCTGCGCTCGGTCGTTCGGCTGCGGCGAGCGGTATCAGCTCACTCAAAGGCGGTAATAC
GGTTATCCACAGAATCAGGGGATAACGCAGGAAAGAACATGTGAGCAAAAGGCCAGCAAAAGGCCAGGAA
CCGTAAAAAGGCCGCGTTGCTGGCGTTTTTCCATAGGCTCCGCCCCCCTGACGAGCATCACAAAAATCGA
CGCTCAAGTCAGAGGTGGCGAAACCCGACAGGACTATAAAGATACCAGGCGTTTCCCCCTGGAAGCTCCC
TCGTGCGCTCTCCTGTTCCGACCCTGCCGCTTACCGGATACCTGTCCGCCTTTCTCCCTTCGGGAAGCGT
GGCGCTTTCTCATAGCTCACGCTGTAGGTATCTCAGTTCGGTGTAGGTCGTTCGCTCCAAGCTGGGCTGT
GTGCACGAACCCCCCGTTCAGCCCGACCGCTGCGCCTTATCCGGTAACTATCGTCTTGAGTCCAACCCGG
TAAGACACGACTTATCGCCACTGGCAGCAGCCACTGGTAACAGGATTAGCAGAGCGAGGTATGTAGGCGG
TGCTACAGAGTTCTTGAAGTGGTGGCCTAACTACGGCTACACTAGAAGAACAGTATTTGGTATCTGCGCT
CTGCTGAAGCCAGTTACCTTCGGAAAAAGAGTTGGTAGCTCTTGATCCGGCAAACAAACCACCGCTGGTA
GCGGTGGTTTTTTTGTTTGCAAGCAGCAGATTACGCGCAGAAAAAAAGGATCTCAAGAAGATCCTTTGAT
CTTTTCTACGGGGTCTGACGCTCAGTGGAACGAAAACTCACGTTAAGGGATTTTGGTCATGAGATTATCA
AAAAGGATCTTCACCTAGATCCTTTTAAATTAAAAATGAAGTTTTAAATCAATCTAAAGTATATATGAGT
AAACTTGGTCTGACAGTTACCAATGCTTAATCAGTGAGGCACCTATCTCAGCGATCTGTCTATTTCGTTC
ATCCATAGTTGCCTGACTCCCCGTCGTGTAGATAACTACGATACGGGAGGGCTTACCATCTGGCCCCAGT
GCTGCAATGATACCGCGAGACCCACGCTCACCGGCTCCAGATTTATCAGCAATAAACCAGCCAGCCGGAA
GGGCCGAGCGCAGAAGTGGTCCTGCAACTTTATCCGCCTCCATCCAGTCTATTAATTGTTGCCGGGAAGC
TAGAGTAAGTAGTTCGCCAGTTAATAGTTTGCGCAACGTTGTTGCCATTGCTACAGGCATCGTGGTGTCA
CGCTCGTCGTTTGGTATGGCTTCATTCAGCTCCGGTTCCCAACGATCAAGGCGAGTTACATGATCCCCCA
TGTTGTGCAAAAAAGCGGTTAGCTCCTTCGGTCCTCCGATCGTTGTCAGAAGTAAGTTGGCCGCAGTGTT
ATCACTCATGGTTATGGCAGCACTGCATAATTCTCTTACTGTCATGCCATCCGTAAGATGCTTTTCTGTG
ACTGGTGAGTACTCAACCAAGTCATTCTGAGAATAGTGTATGCGGCGACCGAGTTGCTCTTGCCCGGCGT
CAATACGGGATAATACCGCGCCACATAGCAGAACTTTAAAAGTGCTCATCATTGGAAAACGTTCTTCGGG
GCGAAAACTCTCAAGGATCTTACCGCTGTTGAGATCCAGTTCGATGTAACCCACTCGTGCACCCAACTGA
TCTTCAGCATCTTTTACTTTCACCAGCGTTTCTGGGTGAGCAAAAACAGGAAGGCAAAATGCCGCAAAAA
AGGGAATAAGGGCGACACGGAAATGTTGAATACTCATACTCTTCCTTTTTCAATATTATTGAAGCATTTA
TCAGGGTTATTGTCTCATGAGCGGATACATATTTGAATGTATTTAGAAAAATAAACAAATAGGGGTTCCG
CGCACATTTCCCCGAAAAGTGCCACCTAAATTGTAAGCGTTAATATTTTGTTAAAATTCGCGTTAAATTT
TTGTTAAATCAGCTCATTTTTTAACCAATAGGCCGAAATCGGCAAAATCCCTTATAAATCAAAAGAATAG
ACCGAGATAGGGT
[37 nt withheld, positions 6520-6556]
AAAGAACGTGGACTCCAACGTCAAAGG
[49 nt withheld, positions 6584-6632]
T
[91 nt withheld, positions 6634-6724]
G
[124 nt withheld, positions 6726-6849]
CCCATTCGCCATTCAGGCTGCGCAACTGTTGGG
Features (pLannotate 1.2.2; 26 found; start..end, strand, type, name):
     36..168     -  repeat_region  AAV2 ITR (fragment): inverted terminal repeat of adeno-associated virus serotype 2 inverted
    250..697     +  promoter       hSyn promoter: human synapsin I promoter; confers neuron-specific expression (Kügler et al., 2003)
    719..736     +  misc_feature   MCS (fragment): pUC18/19 multiple cloning site
    743..776     +  protein_bind   lox2272: Cre-mediated recombination occurs in the 8-bp core sequence (GGATACTT). lox2272 sites are compatible with each other, but incompatible with loxP or loxN sites (Lee and Saito, 1988). Cre recombinase
    777..826     -  intron         β-globin intron (fragment): internally truncated intron from human β-globin
    827..860     +  protein_bind   loxP: Cre-mediated recombination occurs in the 8-bp core sequence (GCATACAT). Cre recombinase
    872..1093    -  CDS            Kcnb1 (fragment): KCNB1_RAT - Experimental evidence at protein level: Swiss-Prot protein existence level 1. Voltage-gated potassium channel that mediates transmembrane potassium transport in excitable membranes, primarily in the brain, but also in the pancreas and cardiovascular system. Contributes to the regulation of the action potential (AP) repolarization, duration and frequency of repetitive AP firing in neurons, muscle cells and endocrine cells and plays a role in homeostatic attenuation of electrical excitability throughout the brain (PubMed:10024359, PubMed:10618149, PubMed:12451110, PubMed:17379638, Pu
   1076..1786    -  CDS            mRuby2: mRuby2 is a basic (constitutively fluorescent) red fluorescent protein published in 2012, derived from Entacmaea quadricolor. It has moderate acid sensitivity.
   1799..2848    -  CDS            ChrimsonR: red light-drivable channelrhodopsin from Chlamydomonas noctigama (Klapoetke et al., 2014) K176R mutant with accelerated closing kinetics
   2858..2891    -  protein_bind   lox2272: Cre-mediated recombination occurs in the 8-bp core sequence (GGATACTT). lox2272 sites are compatible with each other, but incompatible with loxP or loxN sites (Lee and Saito, 1988). Cre recombinase
   2892..2941    -  intron         β-globin intron (fragment): internally truncated intron from human β-globin
   2942..2975    -  protein_bind   loxP: Cre-mediated recombination occurs in the 8-bp core sequence (GCATACAT). Cre recombinase
   2976..3000    +  misc_feature   MCS (fragment): pBluescript multiple cloning site
   3000..3588    +  misc_feature   WPRE: woodchuck hepatitis virus posttranscriptional regulatory element
   3589..3608    +  misc_feature   MCS (fragment): pBluescript multiple cloning site
   3637..3758    -  polyA_signal   SV40 poly(A) signal: SV40 polyadenylation signal
   3781..3849    -  CDS            large T antigen (fragment): large T antigen from SV40 (simian virus 40)
   3920..4052    +  repeat_region  AAV2 ITR (fragment): inverted terminal repeat of adeno-associated virus serotype 2 inverted
   4047..4116    +  CDS            lacZα (fragment): LacZα fragment of β-galactosidase; lacZ fragment
   4121..4346    +  rep_origin     f1 ori (fragment) (sequence partly withheld): f1 bacteriophage origin of replication; arrow indicates direction of (+) strand synthesis
   4369..4461    -  CDS            lacI (fragment): lac repressor; lacI; The lac repressor binds to the lac operator to inhibit transcription in E. coli. This inhibition can be relieved by adding lactose or isopropyl-β-D-thiogalactopyranoside (IPTG).
   4644..5232    -  rep_origin     ori: high-copy-number ColE1/pMB1/pBR322/pUC origin of replication
   5403..6263    -  CDS            AmpR: β-lactamase; bla; confers resistance to ampicillin, carbenicillin, and related antibiotics
   6264..6368    -  promoter       AmpR promoter: bla
   6421..6849    -  rep_origin     f1 ori (sequence partly withheld): f1 bacteriophage origin of replication; arrow indicates direction of (+) strand synthesis
   6854..41      -  CDS            lacZα (fragment) (across the origin): LacZα fragment of β-galactosidase; lacZ fragment
