[The description below was written by a language model from this plasmid's Addgene catalogue record and pLannotate feature annotations shown in this document.]
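Description:
pAAV-hSyn-DIO-ChrimsonR-mRuby2-ST is an adeno-associated virus transfer plasmid for Cre-dependent, neuron-specific expression of a soma-targeted red-shifted opsin. It is built on a pAAV backbone and is maintained in E. coli through a high-copy ColE1/pUC-type origin with ampicillin selection (AmpR under its own bla promoter). An f1 phage origin is also present. The expression cassette is flanked by AAV2 inverted terminal repeats, which direct replication and packaging of the intervening DNA into AAV particles. Because ITRs are prone to rearrangement, the record recommends recombination-deficient bacterial hosts.

Between the ITRs, the human synapsin I (hSyn) promoter restricts expression to neurons. Downstream lies a DIO (double-floxed inverted orientation) cassette: the coding sequence sits in antisense orientation relative to the promoter and is bracketed by oppositely oriented pairs of loxP and lox2272 sites. These two site types are mutually incompatible. Cre recombinase inverts the insert and then excises one site of each pair, which locks the insert in the sense orientation, so only Cre-expressing neurons produce the protein. The open reading frame encodes ChrimsonR, the K176R variant of the Chrimson cation channelrhodopsin with faster closing kinetics. It is fused to the red fluorescent protein mRuby2, followed by a C-terminal soma-targeting motif annotated as a fragment of the rat Kv2.1 (Kcnb1) potassium channel, which concentrates the opsin at the soma and proximal dendrites. A WPRE and an SV40 polyadenylation signal follow to enhance transcript stability and processing.

The two sequence records agree on the cassette but differ in length (about 6.5 versus 6.9 kb) and in backbone annotations, the longer one showing an additional partial f1 ori. The construct is intended for optogenetic activation with confined somatic photocurrents, as in holographic photostimulation.
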