Addgene plasmid #105448: pAAV-hSyn-DIO-ChrimsonR-mRuby2-ST
Purpose: Cation channelrhodopsin ChrimsonR fused to mRuby2 fluorophore and targeted to the neuronal soma and proximal dendrites in a viral vector
Depositing lab: Hillel Adesnik. Publication: Three-dimensional scanless holographic optogenetics with temporal focusing (3D-SHOT). Pegard NC, Mardinly AR, Oldenburg IA, Sridharan S, Waller L, Adesnik H. Nat Commun. 2017 Oct 31;8(1):1228. doi: 10.1038/s41467-017-01031-3. PubMed 29089483.
Backbone
  Vector backbone: pAAV
  Vector type: AAV
  Backbone size w/o insert (bp): 4851
  Total vector size (bp): 6831
Growth in bacteria
  Bacterial resistance: Ampicillin, 100 μg/mL
  Growth temperature: 37°C
  Growth strain: NEB Stable
  Growth instructions: Use recombination deficient competent cells such as SURE2 to prevent pAAV recombination
  Copy number: High Copy
Gene/Insert
  Gene/Insert name: ChrimsonR-mRuby2-ST
  Insert size (bp): 1980
  Mutation: K176R in Chrimson
  Promoter: hSyn
  Tag / fusion protein: mRuby2; soma targeting motif (C terminal on insert)
  Cloning method: Ligation Independent Cloning
  Sequencing primers: 5′ Custom; 3′ Custom
Terms and licenses: Academic/Nonprofit Terms; Industry Terms: Not Available to Industry
How to cite: pAAV-hSyn-DIO-ChrimsonR-mRuby2-ST was a gift from Hillel Adesnik (Addgene plasmid # 105448 ; http://n2t.net/addgene:105448 ; RRID:Addgene_105448) For viral preps, please replace (Addgene plasmid # 105448) in the above sentence with: (Addgene viral prep # 105448-AAV9)
