>Addgene plasmid #105448 | pAAV-hSyn-DIO-ChrimsonR-mRuby2-ST | depositor partial sequence | sequence record 199567 | Coding region
ATAACTTCGTATAGCATACATTATACGAAGTTATGGCGCGCCTTAGAATCTGGTGGCTTCAGGGAAGTCC
GTGGCACAGCTGATGAAGCTGTCAATGCTGGACATGCTCCGCATGTCGATGACGCCCTCCGTGCGTGCGG
GCAGAGGGGCCACGGGGCTGGGCATGCTGCTCATCTCCAGCTCCTCTGGAGGCTTGCTCTGCGGGGCCAT
CTCCTTGGTGTTGAGGATGGGCTGGGACTGCTCTAGGGCCTTGTACAGCTCGTCCATCCCACCACCAAGC
CCGGCGAACTTGGCAACTGCGTGTTCGCGTTGTACTACGAACATTTCATTGTCACTTTCCTCTAACCTTT
CCAGGCGGTGATCAACGGCATGGATACCGGGCATCTTGATGTTCCCGACGGTCTTTTTTGACCTGTAAGT
TGTTACGAAAGAGCAAGACAGATGGCCACCACCATCAACTTTCAGTGCCATATGAGTGTATCCCCTCAGA
CCACCATCTGCTGGATACATCATCTCTGTATTAGGCTCCCAACCCTTGGTCTTCTTCTGCATCACGGGAC
CATTGGAGGGAAAGTTTACCCCTCTGACTTGGACGTGGTAAACGAGACAGCCATCCTCAAGGCTGGTGTC
CTGCATGACGGTGACGACTCCACCATCTTCGTATCTCGTAACTCTTTCCCAAGTAAAACCCTCAGGAAAG
GACTGTTTAAAGAAATCAGGAATGCCTTTCGGGTACTTGATAAAAGTACGGCTGCCATACATGAACGACG
TGGCAAGAATGTCAAAGGCAAATGGCAGGGGTCCTCCCTCGATGACTTTGATCCTCATGGTTTGAGTTCC
CATGTACGGATTGCCTTCTCCTTCACCTGTGCATTTGAATTGGTGGCCGTTGACCGAACCTTCCATGACC
ACCTTCATACGCATATTTTCCTTGATCAGCTCTTCGCCCTTAGACACCATTACCGGTGCCGCCACTGTGT
CCTCGTCCTCCTCCTCCACGAACTCTTCCACTTCCACCTCCTCGCCTCCGATCTCCATCTTGGTGGTCTT
CCGGATGTCGCCGTGGATCAGGATGTGCTCGTGGATCTTGATCCTCAGGTGGTGGGCCAGGAAGGTCCAA
AACTCCTTGGCGATGATGTCGCAGATGCTGTGGCCGATGCTGTTGGCGTAAGGGCTCAGCTTCAGCAGTC
CTTCTGGTCCCACTGCCCAGAGGATTGGGTAGCTGCCCCAAGAGGCGAAGTAAGCGTAGGCCATCAGCTT
CACGACCATGCGGCAATGGCCTTTAGGCACGCTGTGGTTGGCTTCCACGTAGCACTTGGCGGCCTGGAAG
TACATGTAGCCGCCGTAGATGCAAGACACGATATACAGCAGCCACTTGAGCCAATCGGTAGCCAGTCCTG
CGGCCATGCCGAACACGATCATTCCCACGCAAGACACGATCAGGCCCATGGTCCGCTTGCTGTAGTCGTT
CTTCAGGCCGCTCAGGTTGCTCAGTCTGATCAGGATCACGGGGCAAGACAGCAGCCACTCGAAGTAGCGC
AGGCAATAGGCGTGGTTGCCGGTAGACAGGTACACTGTGGCGGGGCTGCTGAACTCCTTGAAGATCTCCA
GGGTCACGAACAGCACCTCGACGCAACAGACGTAGACCTCCTCCCAACCGCAAGTGGCCTTCCAGGCGCT
GAAGCCGTAGAATGTCAGCAGGGCGATGGCGATGCTGAAAGCAATCCACTGGCAGACCTGGGCGCCGATC
TTTTCTCCTGGTGTGCCTCTGCTGTGCAGCCAAGCCTGCTTCTTCTCCACTCCCACGACCAGGTAGCCGC
CTGTGGCCTCCACGAAGCAATATCCGTATCCGGCGTCGCTCAGTCCGTAAGAAGGGTCACACCACCACTC
GGTGCTGAAGCACTCGCCTGTAGGTGTCATTCCTCCACAGCCCATGTCCTCGTGGTGGTAGGGGTTAGGC
CAAGGGTTGATGCCTCCGGCGGCAAACAGAGATCTGGTGGCGCTGCTGATCAGCTCAGCCATGGTGCTAG
CATAACTTCGTATAAAGTATCCTATACGAAGTTA
